Addgene plasmid #69353: pcDNA3.1-mNox4
Purpose: expresses mouse Nox4 in mammalian cells
Depositing lab: Karl-Heinz Krause. Publication: NOX4 activity is determined by mRNA levels and reveals a unique pattern of ROS generation. Serrander L, Cartier L, Bedard K, Banfi B, Lardy B, Plastre O, Sienkiewicz A, Forro L, Schlegel W, Krause KH. Biochem J. 2007 Aug 15;406(1):105-14. 10.1042/BJ20061903 PubMed 17501721.
Backbone
  Vector backbone: pcDNA3.1
  Backbone size w/o insert (bp): 5380
  Total vector size (bp): 1734
  Vector type: Mammalian Expression
  Selectable markers: Neomycin (select with G418)
Growth in bacteria
  Bacterial resistance: Ampicillin, 100 μg/mL
  Growth temperature: 37°C
  Growth strain: Top10
  Copy number: Unknown
Gene/Insert
  Gene/Insert name: mNox4 (alt names: Nox4; NADPH Oxydase 4)
  Species: M. musculus (mouse)
  Insert size (bp): 1734
  GenBank ID: 50490
  Entrez Gene: Nox4
  Promoter: CMV
  Cloning method: Unknown
  Sequencing primers: 5′ T7; 3′ BGH rev
Terms and licenses: Academic/Nonprofit Terms; Industry Terms: Not Available to Industry
How to cite: pcDNA3.1-mNox4 was a gift from Karl-Heinz Krause (Addgene plasmid # 69353 ; http://n2t.net/addgene:69353 ; RRID:Addgene_69353)
