[The description below was written by a language model from this plasmid's Addgene catalogue record.]
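Description:
pcDNA3.1-mNox4 is a mammalian expression plasmid built on the pcDNA3.1 backbone and carrying the mouse Nox4 coding sequence (NADPH oxidase 4), an insert of about 1.7 kb. Expression is driven by the CMV promoter, a strong constitutive viral promoter widely used for high-level transcription in transfected mammalian cells. The listed sequencing primers, T7 on the 5′ side and BGH reverse on the 3′ side, are consistent with the insert lying in the standard pcDNA3.1 cloning region between the T7 priming site and the bovine growth hormone polyadenylation signal. No epitope tag, fusion partner or reporter is recorded, so the protein appears to be expressed in untagged form, and the cloning method is not stated.

The plasmid is propagated in E. coli under ampicillin selection; its copy number is listed as unknown. For mammalian work it carries a neomycin resistance marker, so stably transfected cells can be selected with G418 in addition to transient expression. The catalogue gives a backbone size of roughly 5.4 kb without insert, but the "total vector size" field repeats the insert length and is evidently an entry error; the full construct should be roughly the sum of backbone and insert. No feature table is provided, so individual backbone elements cannot be confirmed from the record.

Nox4 is a member of the NADPH oxidase family that generates reactive oxygen species. The stated purpose is simply expression of mouse Nox4 in mammalian cells, and the associated study concerns how NOX4 activity relates to its mRNA level and the pattern of reactive oxygen species it produces, making the construct suited to overexpression studies of NOX4-dependent oxidant generation.
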