>Addgene plasmid #69353 | pcDNA3.1-mNox4 | addgene partial sequence | sequence record 125223 | CMV-F 5'-CGCAAATGGGCGGTAGGCGTG-3'
TAGAGAACCCACTGCTTACTGGCTTATCGAAATTAATACGACTCACTATAGGGAGACCCAAGCTGGCTAG
CGTTTAAACTTAAGCTTGGTACCGAGCTCGGATCTGCGGCCGCCATGGCGGTGTCCTGGAGGAGCTGGCT
GGCCAACGAAGGGGTTAAACACCTCTGCCTGCTCATTTGGCTGTCCCTAAACGTTCTACTTTTCTGGAAA
ACCTTCCTGCTGTACAACCAAGGGCCAGAATACTACTACATTCACCAAATGTTGGGCCTAGGATTGTGTT
TAAGCAGAGCATCTGCATCTGTCCTGAACCTCAACTGCAGCCTCATCCTTTTACCTATGTGCCGGACAGT
CCTGGCTTATCTTCGAGGATCACAGAAGGTCCCTAGCAGGAGAACAAGAAGATTGTTGGATAAAAGCAAG
ACTCTACACATCACATGTGGTGTAACTATCTGTATTTTCTCAGGTGTGCATGTAGCCGCCCACTTGGTGA
ATGCCCTCAACTTTTCAGTGAACTACAGTGAAGATTTCCTTGAACTGAATGCAGCAAGATACCAGAATGA
GGATCCCAGAAAGCTTCTCTTCACAACCATTCCTGGTCTGACGGGTGTCTGCATGGTGGTGGTATTGTTC
CTCATGGTTACAGCTTCTACCTACGCAATAAGAGTTTCTAATTATGATATCTTCTGGTATACTCACAACC
TCTTCTTTGTCTTCTACATGCTGCTGCTGTTGCATGTTTCAGGTGGTTTGTTGAAGTATCAGACAAATGT
AGACACTCACCCTCCTGGCTGCAT
