>Addgene plasmid #69353 | pcDNA3.1-mNox4 | addgene partial sequence | sequence record 125224 | BGH-rev 5'-TAGAAGGCACAGTCGAGG-3'
CAGGCGGCCGCACTAGTGATTTAGCAAACCCTTGGTATTCTTTGGCATAGCACAGCTGTTTGATTCAGCT
GAGTCTCTAAGTCTTAGAAATTGCACTTGTTCCTCTTTAAAGTCCCCAGTAGTCTCCTAAGGTTTCAGCT
GAAGGATTCTTTATTGTATTCAAATTTTGTCCCATATGAGTTGTTCCGGTTACTCAAACTATGAAGAGTC
TTGGAAATAGAACTGGGTCCACAGCAGAAAACTCCAACTGTTTTCCCTCTGTTACATTTTGCTATTTCAT
CAAATAAAAGTTTCCACCGAGGACGTCCAATGAAAAGTCTCGAATTCAGTGTGTGATATTTTTCTCCAAT
TATCTTCTGAATCCCATCTGTTTGACTGAGGTACAGCTGGATGTTCACAAAGTCAGGTCTGTTTTCTTGC
CAAAACTTGTTATGCAACACACAGAGTAAATCTGCAAACCACTGGAATGATTGGATGTCTCTGCACACCC
AGATAAAGTACAGTCTTCTTAACTTGTATGGTTTCCAGTCATCCAGTAGAGTGTTTAGTATCGATGCAAA
TGGAGTGACTCCAATGCCTCCAGCCACACAGAGACTAACTTCATAGTTCAGTGACTCCTCAAATGGGCTT
CCAAATGGACCATCAATGTATAACTTAGGGTAATTTCTAGAGTGAATGAAGGGCAGAATCTCAGAGTCTT
GACTTGATGGAGGCAGTAGCAAATCCCGGAATCGTTCTGTCCAGTCTCCTACTACTTTAAAGTGGACACC
AAATGTTGCTTTGGTTTCAGTAGGACACATTGTGAGAGTAAATGGGTGGTTTTCTAATGCTGATACACTG
